Addgene plasmid #208677: pAAV-EF1_-DIO-GRAB_NPY1.0
Purpose: Expresses the genetically-encoded fluorescent neuropeptide Y (NPY) sensor GRAB_NPY1.0 in a cre-dependent manner
Depositing lab: Yulong Li. Depositing organization: Peking University. Publication: A tool kit of highly selective and sensitive genetically encoded neuropeptide sensors. Wang H, Qian T, Zhao Y, Zhuo Y, Wu C, Osakada T, Chen P, Chen Z, Ren H, Yan Y, Geng L, Fu S, Mei L, Li G, Wu L, Jiang Y, Qian W, Zhang L, Peng W, Xu M, Hu J, Jiang M, Chen L, Tang C, Zhu Y, Lin D, Zhou JN, Li Y. Science. 2023 Nov 17;382(6672):eabq8173. doi: 10.1126/science.abq8173. Epub 2023 Nov 17. PubMed 37972184.
Backbone
  Vector backbone: pAAV
  Backbone size w/o insert (bp): 5283
  Vector type: AAV
Growth in bacteria
  Bacterial resistance: Ampicillin, 100 μg/mL
  Growth temperature: 37°C
  Growth strain: NEB Stable
  Copy number: High Copy
Gene/Insert
  Gene/Insert name: GPCR activation based neuropeptide Y (NPY) sensor GRAB_NPY1.0 (alt names: GRAB_NPY1.0; NPY1.0)
  Species: H. sapiens (human)
  Insert size (bp): 2178
  Promoter: EF1_
  Cloning method: Gibson Cloning
  Sequencing primers: 3′ CATTAAAGCAGCGTATCC
Terms and licenses: Academic/Nonprofit Terms; Industry Terms: Not Available to Industry
Depositor comments: Please visit https://www.biorxiv.org/content/10.1101/2022.03.26.485911v1 for bioRxiv preprint.
How to cite: pAAV-EF1_-DIO-GRAB_NPY1.0 was a gift from Yulong Li (Addgene plasmid # 208677 ; http://n2t.net/addgene:208677 ; RRID:Addgene_208677)
