[The description below was written by a language model from this plasmid's Addgene catalogue record and pLannotate feature annotations shown in this document.]
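Description:
pAAV-EF1_-DIO-GRAB_NPY1.0 is an AAV transfer plasmid that delivers a Cre-dependent, genetically encoded fluorescent sensor for neuropeptide Y. It is built on a pAAV backbone and propagated in bacteria through a high-copy ColE1/pUC-type origin with ampicillin selection (AmpR under its own bla promoter). An f1 phage origin is also present. The expression cassette is flanked by AAV2 inverted terminal repeats, which direct replication and packaging of the intervening DNA into recombinant AAV particles. In the automated annotation the 3′ ITR is detected in full. The 5′ ITR appears only as short fragments, which may reflect the difficulty of sequencing and annotating these structured repeats rather than a real truncation.

The payload is GRAB_NPY1.0, a GPCR-activation-based sensor recorded as human-derived. The feature table shows neuropeptide Y receptor-like sequence on either side of a GFP-type fluorescent protein module, preceded by a mouse Igκ leader peptide, which would direct the protein into the secretory pathway. NPY binding to the receptor scaffold is reported as a change in green fluorescence. The receptor matches in the table (sheep NPY1R, an NPY6R fragment) are homology-based hits and should not be taken as the actual source. The whole coding sequence lies in reverse orientation relative to the EF-1α promoter and is bracketed by oppositely oriented lox2272 and loxP pairs, the DIO/FLEx arrangement. Cre recombinase inverts the cassette and then excises sites so that it is locked in the sense orientation, which restricts expression to Cre-expressing cells. A WPRE and the human growth hormone polyadenylation signal downstream enhance transcript stability and processing. The construct is intended for cell-type-specific monitoring of NPY signalling, typically after viral delivery into Cre driver animals or Cre-expressing cells.
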