Features (pLannotate 1.2.2; 27 found; start..end, strand, type, name):
    235..262     +  repeat_region  AAV2 ITR (fragment): inverted terminal repeat of adeno-associated virus serotype 2 inverted
    291..318     +  repeat_region  AAV2 ITR (fragment): inverted terminal repeat of adeno-associated virus serotype 2 inverted
    381..447     +  CDS            small t antigen (fragment): SV40 (simian virus 40) small t antigen
    454..1632    +  promoter       EF-1α promoter: strong constitutive promoter for human elongation factor EF-1α
   1639..1656    +  misc_feature   MCS (fragment): pUC18/19 multiple cloning site
   1663..1696    +  protein_bind   lox2272: Cre-mediated recombination occurs in the 8-bp core sequence (GGATACTT). lox2272 sites are compatible with each other, but incompatible with loxP or loxN sites (Lee and Saito, 1988). Cre recombinase
   1697..1746    -  intron         β-globin intron (fragment): internally truncated intron from human β-globin
   1747..1780    +  protein_bind   loxP: Cre-mediated recombination occurs in the 8-bp core sequence (GCATACAT). Cre recombinase
   2114..2191    -  CDS            NPY6R (fragment): NPY6R_HUMAN - Also known as NPY1RL, Y2B. Protein uncertain: Swiss-Prot protein existence level 5. When expressed, is unable to bind pancreatic polypeptide (PP), neuropeptide Y (NPY), or peptide YY (PYY), suggesting that either it is functionally inactive or that it may have acquired a pancreatic polypeptide-independent function. From Homo sapiens (Human).
   2216..2938    -  CDS            cEGFP: cEGFP is a basic (constitutively fluorescent) green fluorescent protein published in 2008, derived from Aequorea victoria.
   3143..3487    -  CDS            NPY1R: NPY1R_SHEEP - Experimental evidence at transcript level: Swiss-Prot protein existence level 2. Receptor for neuropeptide Y and peptide YY. From Ovis aries (Sheep).
   3889..3906    -  protein_bind   attB1 (fragment): mutant version of attB; core recombination site for the Gateway® BP reaction BP Clonase™
   3908..3970    -  sig_peptide    Igκ leader: leader sequence from mouse immunoglobulin κ light chain
   3983..4016    -  protein_bind   lox2272: Cre-mediated recombination occurs in the 8-bp core sequence (GGATACTT). lox2272 sites are compatible with each other, but incompatible with loxP or loxN sites (Lee and Saito, 1988). Cre recombinase
   4017..4066    -  intron         β-globin intron (fragment): internally truncated intron from human β-globin
   4067..4100    -  protein_bind   loxP: Cre-mediated recombination occurs in the 8-bp core sequence (GCATACAT). Cre recombinase
   4101..4125    +  misc_feature   MCS (fragment): pBluescript multiple cloning site
   4125..4713    +  misc_feature   WPRE: woodchuck hepatitis virus posttranscriptional regulatory element
   4745..5221    +  polyA_signal   hGH poly(A) signal: human growth hormone polyadenylation signal
   5261..5401    +  repeat_region  AAV2 ITR: inverted terminal repeat of adeno-associated virus serotype 2 inverted
   5406..5457    -  misc_feature   bom (fragment): basis of mobility region from pBR322
   5476..5931    +  rep_origin     f1 ori (sequence partly withheld): f1 bacteriophage origin of replication; arrow indicates direction of (+) strand synthesis
   5932..5981    -  misc_feature   bom (fragment): basis of mobility region from pBR322
   6083..6118    -  CDS            rop (fragment): Rop protein, which maintains plasmids at low copy number; rop
   6213..6317    +  promoter       AmpR promoter: bla
   6318..7178    +  CDS            AmpR: β-lactamase; bla; confers resistance to ampicillin, carbenicillin, and related antibiotics
   7349..162     +  rep_origin     ori (across the origin): high-copy-number ColE1/pMB1/pBR322/pUC origin of replication
>Addgene plasmid #208677 | pAAV-EF1_-DIO-GRAB_NPY1.0 | addgene full sequence | sequence record 412329 | Addgene NGS Result
GCGGACAGGTATCCGGTAAGCGGCAGGGTCGGAACAGGAGAGCGCACGAGGGAGCTTCCAGGGGGAAACG
CCTGGTATCTTTATAGTCCTGTCGGGTTTCGCCACCTCTGACTTGAGCGTCGATTTTTGTGATGCTCGTC
AGGGGGGCGGAGCCTATGGAAAAACGCCAGCAACGCGGCCTTTTTACGGTTCCTGGCCTTTTGCTGGCCT
TTTGCTCACATGTCCTGCAGGCAGCTGCGCGCTCGCTCGCTCACTGAGGCCGCCCGGGCGTCGGGCGACC
TTTGGTCGCCCGGCCTCAGTGAGCGAGCGAGCGCGCAGAGAGGGAGTGGCCAACTCCATCACTAGGGGTT
CCTGCGGCCGCACGCGTAAGCTTTGCAAAGATGGATAAAGTTTTAAACAGAGAGGAATCTTTGCAGCTAA
TGGACCTTCTAGGTCTTGAAAGGAGTGGGAATTGGCTCCGGTGCCCGTCAGTGGGCAGAGCGCACATCGC
CCACAGTCCCCGAGAAGTTGGGGGGAGGGGTCGGCAATTGAACCGGTGCCTAGAGAAGGTGGCGCGGGGT
AAACTGGGAAAGTGATGTCGTGTACTGGCTCCGCCTTTTTCCCGAGGGTGGGGGAGAACCGTATATAAGT
GCAGTAGTCGCCGTGAACGTTCTTTTTCGCAACGGGTTTGCCGCCAGAACACAGGTAAGTGCCGTGTGTG
GTTCCCGCGGGCCTGGCCTCTTTACGGGTTATGGCCCTTGCGTGCCTTGAATTACTTCCACCTGGCTGCA
GTACGTGATTCTTGATCCCGAGCTTCGGGTTGGAAGTGGGTGGGAGAGTTCGAGGCCTTGCGCTTAAGGA
GCCCCTTCGCCTCGTGCTTGAGTTGAGGCCTGGCCTGGGCGCTGGGGCCGCCGCGTGCGAATCTGGTGGC
ACCTTCGCGCCTGTCTCGCTGCTTTCGATAAGTCTCTAGCCATTTAAAATTTTTGATGACCTGCTGCGAC
GCTTTTTTTCTGGCAAGATAGTCTTGTAAATGCGGGCCAAGATCTGCACACTGGTATTTCGGTTTTTGGG
GCCGCGGGCGGCGACGGGGCCCGTGCGTCCCAGCGCACATGTTCGGCGAGGCGGGGCCTGCGAGCGCGGC
CACCGAGAATCGGACGGGGGTAGTCTCAAGCTGGCCGGCCTGCTCTGGTGCCTGGCCTCGCGCCGCCGTG
TATCGCCCCGCCCTGGGCGGCAAGGCTGGCCCGGTCGGCACCAGTTGCGTGAGCGGAAAGATGGCCGCTT
CCCGGCCCTGCTGCAGGGAGCTCAAAATGGAGGACGCGGCGCTCGGGAGAGCGGGCGGGTGAGTCACCCA
CACAAAGGAAAAGGGCCTTTCCGTCCTCAGCCGTCGCTTCATGTGACTCCACGGAGTACCGGGCGCCGTC
CAGGCACCTCGATTAGTTCTCGAGCTTTTGGAGTACGTCGTCTTTAGGTTGGGGGGAGGGGTTTTATGCG
ATGGAGTTTCCCCACACTGAGTGGGTGGAGACTGAAGTTAGGCCAGCTTGGCACTTGATGTAATTCTCCT
TGGAATTTGCCCTTTTTGAGTTTGGATCTTGGTTCATTCTCAAGCCTCAGACAGTGGTTCAAAGTTTTTT
TCTTCCATTTCAGGTGTCGTGAGGTACCGGATCCTCTAGAGTCGACTCCGGAATAACTTCGTATAGGATA
CTTTATACGAAGTTATGCAGAATGGTAGCTGGATTGTAGCTGCTATTAGCAATATGAAACCTCTTAATAA
CTTCGTATAGCATACATTATACGAAGTTATGGCGCATATGTCTTAGATTTTTTCATTATCATCATTGTTG
TTGATTTTTTTAAATGCGACTGGGCTTGCTTGCTTCAAAGAAGTTTTGGAAACATCTGTGTGCATCGTGG
ACATGGCTATTGTTTCATAATCATCATCCCGAGACCGGAAATCACAAAAGTTGAAGAAGAACTGCAAGTC
TCTCTGGAAGTTTTTGTTCAGGAACCCATAAAATATGGGGTTGACACAAGTGGACATCATTGCTGTGAGG
TGGCAGAGCAGGAATAACAGATTGTGGTTGCAGGTAGCAATGATCTGATGATTCCAATCAAACACAGTGT
TAAAGATGGTAAGAGGGAGCCAGCAGACTGCAAATGCTACCACAATGGAGAGCAGCATGATATTGATTCT
TTTGGTTTCGTTCTGCCGCCCGCGCCAGCGTGCTGCTGCTCCGGTGTTGTACTCCAGCTTGTGCCCCAGG
ATGTTGCCGTCCTCCTTGAAGTCGATGCCCTTCAGCTCGATGCGGTTCACCAGGGTGTCGCCCTCGAACT
TCACCTCGGCGCGGGTCTTGTAGTTGCCGTCGTCCTTGAAGAAGATGGTGCGCTCCTGGATGTAGCCTTC
GGGCATGGCGGACTTGAAGAAGTCGTGCTGCTTCATGTGGTCGGGGTAGCGGCTGAAGCACTGCACGCCG
TAGGTCAGGGTGGTCACGAGGGTGGGCCAGGGCACGGGCAGCTTGCCGGTGGTGCAGATGAACTTCAGGG
TCAGCTTGCCCTCGGTGGCATCGCCCTCACCCTCGCCGGACACGCTGAACTTGTGGCCGTTTACGTCGCC
GTCCAGCTCGACCAGGATGGGCACCACCCCGGTGAACAGCTCCTCGCCCTTTCTCACCATGCTCCCTCCG
GTACCGCCCTTGTACAGCTCGTCCATGCCGAGAGTGATCCCGGCGGCGGTCACGAACTCCAGCAGGACCA
TGTGATCGCGCTTCTCGTTGGGGTCTTTCGAAAGTTTGGACTGCACGCTCAGGTAGTGGTTGTCGGGCAG
CAGCACGGGGCCGTCGCCGATGGGGGTGTTCTGCTGGTAGTGGTAGGCGAGCTGCACGCCGCCGTCCTCG
ATGTTGTGGCGGATGTGGAAGTTCGCCTTGATGCCGTTCTTCTGCTTGTCGGCCTTGATATAGACGTTTC
CTCCCTCCTCCAGGTCCAGCGCGTCGGTGTCGCGCGGCCCGGCCGGCGCGGGCTCGCCAGGGGCGCCGTT
GAGCTGGGTGGGCAGCGGTTCGGCCTCTGCGCCCCCCGGGCCCGCGCTGCGCTCGGGGCCCAGACCGTTG
GGCCTGCGCTCGGTGCCCCCCGGCGGCGCGGCGACGGCGTCCGGACCCCGGCGGCTGGGTGGCATCATGT
TGTTTCTCCTTTTTAGGCGTATATATATCTTGAAGTAGCAAATAAATATAAAACAAAGTGGACCAAAATA
CTGCAGCACCAAGAGGAGAGTGGTATAAGACAACCTATGAGAGTCCGATGGAAATTGATCAAAGCACACG
TATTTGTCTTTGTACGCATCAAGTGTTACATTTTGGAACGGCTCATCAGTCATTACTTGGTAGATCAGGA
AAGGCAAAGAAGAAGCCACAGCAAGGACCCAAATCACAGCAATACCTACATAAGCATGTCTATTATTTGG
TCTCCACCCTCGAGGGTTGATTATCAGCTGATGTCGTTCCACAGCAATGAGAACCAGAGAGAAAATGGAC
ACAGTGATTGAAACACATTGCACAAAAGGATTCAACTTACACATCGCCTCACCGAAGACCCAGTGGTCCA
TTAATGTGTAGACAAATGTAAAGGGGAGACACGTGATGGCAACAAGCAAGTCTGAGAAGGAAAGGTTCAC
AATCAGGATGTTGGTAACATTTCTCATCTCCTTTTGTTTCAAGATGATTATGATCAAGGCCAGGTTTCCA
GAGACACCAAGAATGATCACAGCTCCATAAGCAAGAGCTAAGGTAAATATCATGGCCAAGGGCAGATGAC
AATCATCATTTTCAAAAGCCAGAAGCTGGGCATTCTTCTCTGAGAAATTAGAGTGGACTGAATGATTTTC
AACCTGGGAAAATAATGTTGAATTACCGGTGGTGCCAACTTTTTTGTACAAACTTGTGTCACCAGTGGAA
CCTGGAACCCAGAGCAGCAGTACCCATAGCAGGAGTGTGTCTGTCTCCATGGTGGCGCTAGCATAACTTC
GTATAAAGTATCCTATACGAAGTTATTTGCCTTAACCCAGAAATTATCACTGTTATTCTTTAGAATGGTG
CAAAGAATAACTTCGTATAATGTATGCTATACGAAGTTATGAATTCGATATCAAGCTTATCGATAATCAA
CCTCTGGATTACAAAATTTGTGAAAGATTGACTGGTATTCTTAACTATGTTGCTCCTTTTACGCTATGTG
GATACGCTGCTTTAATGCCTTTGTATCATGCTATTGCTTCCCGTATGGCTTTCATTTTCTCCTCCTTGTA
TAAATCCTGGTTGCTGTCTCTTTATGAGGAGTTGTGGCCCGTTGTCAGGCAACGTGGCGTGGTGTGCACT
GTGTTTGCTGACGCAACCCCCACTGGTTGGGGCATTGCCACCACCTGTCAGCTCCTTTCCGGGACTTTCG
CTTTCCCCCTCCCTATTGCCACGGCGGAACTCATCGCCGCCTGCCTTGCCCGCTGCTGGACAGGGGCTCG
GCTGTTGGGCACTGACAATTCCGTGGTGTTGTCGGGGAAATCATCGTCCTTTCCTTGGCTGCTCGCCTAT
GTTGCCACCTGGATTCTGCGCGGGACGTCCTTCTGCTACGTCCCTTCGGCCCTCAATCCAGCGGACCTTC
CTTCCCGCGGCCTGCTGCCGGCTCTGCGGCCTCTTCCGCGTCTTCGCCTTCGCCCTCAGACGAGTCGGAT
CTCCCTTTGGGCCGCCTCCCCGCATCGATACCGAGCGCTGCTCGAGAGATCTACGGGTGGCATCCCTGTG
ACCCCTCCCCAGTGCCTCTCCTGGCCCTGGAAGTTGCCACTCCAGTGCCCACCAGCCTTGTCCTAATAAA
ATTAAGTTGCATCATTTTGTCTGACTAGGTGTCCTTCTATAATATTATGGGGTGGAGGGGGGTGGTATGG
AGCAAGGGGCAAGTTGGGAAGACAACCTGTAGGGCCTGCGGGGTCTATTGGGAACCAAGCTGGAGTGCAG
TGGCACAATCTTGGCTCACTGCAATCTCCGCCTCCTGGGTTCAAGCGATTCTCCTGCCTCAGCCTCCCGA
GTTGTTGGGATTCCAGGCATGCATGACCAGGCTCAGCTAATTTTTGTTTTTTTGGTAGAGACGGGGTTTC
ACCATATTGGCCAGGCTGGTCTCCAACTCCTAATCTCAGGTGATCTACCCACCTTGGCCTCCCAAATTGC
TGGGATTACAGGCGTGAACCACTGCTCCCTTCCCTGTCCTTCTGATTTTGTAGGTAACCACGTGCGGACC
GAGCGGCCGCAGGAACCCCTAGTGATGGAGTTGGCCACTCCCTCTCTGCGCGCTCGCTCGCTCACTGAGG
CCGGGCGACCAAAGGTCGCCCGACGCCCGGGCTTTGCCCGGGCGGCCTCAGTGAGCGAGCGAGCGCGCAG
CTGCCTGCAGGGGCGCCTGATGCGGTATTTTCTCCTTACGCATCTGTGCGGTATTTCACACCGCATA
[95 nt withheld, positions 5458-5552]
T
[46 nt withheld, positions 5554-5599]
C
[141 nt withheld, positions 5601-5741]
CCTTTGACGTTGGAGTCCACGTTCTTT
[37 nt withheld, positions 5769-5805]
ACTCTATCTCGGGCTATTCTTTTGATTTATAAGGGATTTTGCCGATTTCGGTCTATTGGTTAAAAAATGA
GCTGATTTAACAAAAATTTAACGCGAATTTTAACAAAATATTAACGTTTACAATTTTATGGTGCACTCTC
AGTACAATCTGCTCTGATGCCGCATAGTTAAGCCAGCCCCGACACCCGCCAACACCCGCTGACGCGCCCT
GACGGGCTTGTCTGCTCCCGGCATCCGCTTACAGACAAGCTGTGACCGTCTCCGGGAGCTGCATGTGTCA
GAGGTTTTCACCGTCATCACCGAAACGCGCGAGACGAAAGGGCCTCGTGATACGCCTATTTTTATAGGTT
AATGTCATGATAATAATGGTTTCTTAGACGTCAGGTGGCACTTTTCGGGGAAATGTGCGCGGAACCCCTA
TTTGTTTATTTTTCTAAATACATTCAAATATGTATCCGCTCATGAGACAATAACCCTGATAAATGCTTCA
ATAATATTGAAAAAGGAAGAGTATGAGTATTCAACATTTCCGTGTCGCCCTTATTCCCTTTTTTGCGGCA
TTTTGCCTTCCTGTTTTTGCTCACCCAGAAACGCTGGTGAAAGTAAAAGATGCTGAAGATCAGTTGGGTG
CACGAGTGGGTTACATCGAACTGGATCTCAACAGCGGTAAGATCCTTGAGAGTTTTCGCCCCGAAGAACG
TTTTCCAATGATGAGCACTTTTAAAGTTCTGCTATGTGGCGCGGTATTATCCCGTATTGACGCCGGGCAA
GAGCAACTCGGTCGCCGCATACACTATTCTCAGAATGACTTGGTTGAGTACTCACCAGTCACAGAAAAGC
ATCTTACGGATGGCATGACAGTAAGAGAATTATGCAGTGCTGCCATAACCATGAGTGATAACACTGCGGC
CAACTTACTTCTGACAACGATCGGAGGACCGAAGGAGCTAACCGCTTTTTTGCACAACATGGGGGATCAT
GTAACTCGCCTTGATCGTTGGGAACCGGAGCTGAATGAAGCCATACCAAACGACGAGCGTGACACCACGA
TGCCTGTAGCAATGGCAACAACGTTGCGCAAACTATTAACTGGCGAACTACTTACTCTAGCTTCCCGGCA
ACAATTAATAGACTGGATGGAGGCGGATAAAGTTGCAGGACCACTTCTGCGCTCGGCCCTTCCGGCTGGC
TGGTTTATTGCTGATAAATCTGGAGCCGGTGAGCGTGGGTCTCGCGGTATCATTGCAGCACTGGGGCCAG
ATGGTAAGCCCTCCCGTATCGTAGTTATCTACACGACGGGGAGTCAGGCAACTATGGATGAACGAAATAG
ACAGATCGCTGAGATAGGTGCCTCACTGATTAAGCATTGGTAACTGTCAGACCAAGTTTACTCATATATA
CTTTAGATTGATTTAAAACTTCATTTTTAATTTAAAAGGATCTAGGTGAAGATCCTTTTTGATAATCTCA
TGACCAAAATCCCTTAACGTGAGTTTTCGTTCCACTGAGCGTCAGACCCCGTAGAAAAGATCAAAGGATC
TTCTTGAGATCCTTTTTTTCTGCGCGTAATCTGCTGCTTGCAAACAAAAAAACCACCGCTACCAGCGGTG
GTTTGTTTGCCGGATCAAGAGCTACCAACTCTTTTTCCGAAGGTAACTGGCTTCAGCAGAGCGCAGATAC
CAAATACTGTTCTTCTAGTGTAGCCGTAGTTAGGCCACCACTTCAAGAACTCTGTAGCACCGCCTACATA
CCTCGCTCTGCTAATCCTGTTACCAGTGGCTGCTGCCAGTGGCGATAAGTCGTGTCTTACCGGGTTGGAC
TCAAGACGATAGTTACCGGATAAGGCGCAGCGGTCGGGCTGAACGGGGGGTTCGTGCACACAGCCCAGCT
TGGAGCGAACGACCTACACCGAACTGAGATACCTACAGCGTGAGCTATGAGAAAGCGCCACGCTTCCCGA
AGGGAGAAAG
