>Addgene plasmid #208677 | pAAV-EF1_-DIO-GRAB_NPY1.0 | depositor partial sequence | sequence record 406522 | GRAB_NPY1.0
ATGGAGACAGACACACTCCTGCTATGGGTACTGCTGCTCTGGGTTCCAGGTTCCACTGGTGACACAAGTT
TGTACAAAAAAGTTGGCACCACCGGTAATTCAACATTATTTTCCCAGGTTGAAAATCATTCAGTCCACTC
TAATTTCTCAGAGAAGAATGCCCAGCTTCTGGCTTTTGAAAATGATGATTGTCATCTGCCCTTGGCCATG
ATATTTACCTTAGCTCTTGCTTATGGAGCTGTGATCATTCTTGGTGTCTCTGGAAACCTGGCCTTGATCA
TAATCATCTTGAAACAAAAGGAGATGAGAAATGTTACCAACATCCTGATTGTGAACCTTTCCTTCTCAGA
CTTGCTTGTTGCCATCACGTGTCTCCCCTTTACATTTGTCTACACATTAATGGACCACTGGGTCTTCGGT
GAGGCGATGTGTAAGTTGAATCCTTTTGTGCAATGTGTTTCAATCACTGTGTCCATTTTCTCTCTGGTTC
TCATTGCTGTGGAACGACATCAGCTGATAATCAACCCTCGAGGGTGGAGACCAAATAATAGACATGCTTA
TGTAGGTATTGCTGTGATTTGGGTCCTTGCTGTGGCTTCTTCTTTGCCTTTCCTGATCTACCAAGTAATG
ACTGATGAGCCGTTCCAAAATGTAACACTTGATGCGTACAAAGACAAATACGTGTGCTTTGATCAATTTC
CATCGGACTCTCATAGGTTGTCTTATACCACTCTCCTCTTGGTGCTGCAGTATTTTGGTCCACTTTGTTT
TATATTTATTTGCTACTTCAAGATATATATACGCCTAAAAAGGAGAAACAACATGATGCCACCCAGCCGC
CGGGGTCCGGACGCCGTCGCCGCGCCGCCGGGGGGCACCGAGCGCAGGCCCAACGGTCTGGGCCCCGAGC
GCAGCGCGGGCCCGGGGGGCGCAGAGGCCGAACCGCTGCCCACCCAGCTCAACGGCGCCCCTGGCGAGCC
CGCGCCGGCCGGGCCGCGCGACACCGACGCGCTGGACCTGGAGGAGGGAGGAAACGTCTATATCAAGGCC
GACAAGCAGAAGAACGGCATCAAGGCGAACTTCCACATCCGCCACAACATCGAGGACGGCGGCGTGCAGC
TCGCCTACCACTACCAGCAGAACACCCCCATCGGCGACGGCCCCGTGCTGCTGCCCGACAACCACTACCT
GAGCGTGCAGTCCAAACTTTCGAAAGACCCCAACGAGAAGCGCGATCACATGGTCCTGCTGGAGTTCGTG
ACCGCCGCCGGGATCACTCTCGGCATGGACGAGCTGTACAAGGGCGGTACCGGAGGGAGCATGGTGAGAA
AGGGCGAGGAGCTGTTCACCGGGGTGGTGCCCATCCTGGTCGAGCTGGACGGCGACGTAAACGGCCACAA
GTTCAGCGTGTCCGGCGAGGGTGAGGGCGATGCCACCGAGGGCAAGCTGACCCTGAAGTTCATCTGCACC
ACCGGCAAGCTGCCCGTGCCCTGGCCCACCCTCGTGACCACCCTGACCTACGGCGTGCAGTGCTTCAGCC
GCTACCCCGACCACATGAAGCAGCACGACTTCTTCAAGTCCGCCATGCCCGAAGGCTACATCCAGGAGCG
CACCATCTTCTTCAAGGACGACGGCAACTACAAGACCCGCGCCGAGGTGAAGTTCGAGGGCGACACCCTG
GTGAACCGCATCGAGCTGAAGGGCATCGACTTCAAGGAGGACGGCAACATCCTGGGGCACAAGCTGGAGT
ACAACACCGGAGCAGCAGCACGCTGGCGCGGGCGGCAGAACGAAACCAAAAGAATCAATATCATGCTGCT
CTCCATTGTGGTAGCATTTGCAGTCTGCTGGCTCCCTCTTACCATCTTTAACACTGTGTTTGATTGGAAT
CATCAGATCATTGCTACCTGCAACCACAATCTGTTATTCCTGCTCTGCCACCTCACAGCAATGATGTCCA
CTTGTGTCAACCCCATATTTTATGGGTTCCTGAACAAAAACTTCCAGAGAGACTTGCAGTTCTTCTTCAA
CTTTTGTGATTTCCGGTCTCGGGATGATGATTATGAAACAATAGCCATGTCCACGATGCACACAGATGTT
TCCAAAACTTCTTTGAAGCAAGCAAGCCCAGTCGCATTTAAAAAAATCAACAACAATGATGATAATGAAA
AAATCTAA
